>Addgene plasmid #191774 | pICSL1P6_AtU626Ter26 | addgene full sequence | sequence record 377109 | Addgene NGS Result
CTGTGAAGACAATGTGGAATTCCTCGAGGGAGCATCTTCATTCTTAAGATATGAAGATAATCTTCAAAAG
GCCCCTGGGAATCTGAAAGAAGAGAAGCAGGCCCATTTATATGGGAAAGAACAATAGTATTTCTTATATA
GGCCCATTTAAGTTGAAAACAATCTTCAAAAGTCCCACATCGCTTAGATAAGAAAACGAAGCTGAGTTTA
TATACAGCTAGAGTCGAAGTAGTGATTGTGAGACCGATATCAATACGCAAACCGCCTCTCCCCGCGCGTT
GGCCGATTCATTAATGCAGCTGGCACGACAGGTTTCCCGACTGGAAAGCGGGCAGTGAGCGCAACGCAAT
TAATGTGAGTTAGCTCACTCATTAGGCACCCCAGGCTTTACACTTTATGCTTCCGGCTCGTATGTTGTGT
GGAATTGTGAGCGGATAACAATTTCACACATACTAGAGAAAGAGGAGAAATACTAGATGGCTTCCTCCGA
GGACGTTATCAAAGAGTTCATGCGTTTCAAAGTTCGTATGGAAGGTTCCGTTAACGGTCACGAGTTCGAA
ATCGAAGGTGAAGGTGAAGGTCGTCCGTACGAAGGTACCCAGACCGCTAAACTGAAAGTTACCAAAGGTG
GTCCGCTGCCGTTCGCTTGGGACATCCTGTCCCCGCAGTTCCAGTACGGTTCCAAAGCTTACGTTAAACA
CCCGGCTGACATCCCGGACTACCTGAAACTGTCCTTCCCGGAAGGTTTCAAATGGGAACGTGTTATGAAC
TTCGAGGACGGTGGTGTTGTTACCGTTACCCAGGACTCCTCCCTGCAAGACGGTGAGTTCATCTACAAAG
TTAAACTGCGTGGTACCAACTTCCCGTCCGACGGTCCGGTTATGCAGAAAAAAACCATGGGTTGGGAAGC
TTCCACCGAACGTATGTACCCGGAGGACGGTGCTCTGAAAGGTGAAATCAAAATGCGTCTGAAACTGAAA
GACGGTGGTCACTACGACGCTGAAGTTAAAACCACCTACATGGCTAAAAAACCGGTTCAGCTGCCGGGTG
CTTACAAAACCGACATCAAACTGGACATCACCTCCCACAACGAGGACTACACCATCGTTGAACAGTACGA
ACGTGCTGAAGGTCGTCACTCCACCGGTGCTTAATAACGCTGATAGTGCTAGTGTAGATCGCTACTAGAG
CCAGGCATCAAATAAAACGAAAGGCTCAGTCGAAAGACTGGGCCTTTCGTTTTATCTGTTGTTTGTCGGT
GAACGCTCTCTACTAGAGTCACACTGGCTCACCTTCGGGTGGGCCTTTCTGCGTTTATAGGTCTCAGTTT
TAGAGCTAGAAATAGCAAGTTAAAATAAGGCTAGTCCGTTATCAACTTGAAAAAGTGGCACCGAGTCGGT
GCTTTTTTTTGCAAAATTTTCCAGATCGATTTCTTCTTCCTCTGTTCTTCGGCGTTCAATTTCTGGGGCG
CTGAGCTTGTCTTCTGCACGAAGTGGTTTAAACTATCAGTGTTTGACAGGATATATTGGCGGGTAAACCT
AAGAGAAAAGAGCGTTTATTAGAATAATCGGATATTTAAAAGGGCGTGAAAAGGTTTATCCGTTCGTCCA
TTTGTATGTGCATGCCAACCACAGGGTTCCCCAGATCAGGCGCTGGCTGCTGAACCCCCAGCCGGAACTG
ACCCCACAAGGCCCTAGCGTTTGCAATGCACCAGGTCATCATTGACCCAGGCGTGTTCCACCAGGCCGCT
GCCTCGCAACTCTTCGCAGGCTTCGCCGACCTGCTCGCGCCACTTCTTCACGCGGGTGGAATCCGATCCG
CACATGAGGCGGAAGGTTTCCAGCTTGAGCGGGTACGGCTCCCGGTGCGAGCTGAAATAGTCGAACATCC
GTCGGGCCGTCGGCGACAGCTTGCGGTACTTCTCCCATATGAATTTCGTGTAGTGGTCGCCAGCAAACAG
CACGACGATTTCCTCGTCGATCAGGACCTGGCAACGGGACGTTTTCTTGCCACGGTCCAGGACGCGGAAG
CGGTGCAGCAGCGACACCGATTCCAGGTGCCCAACGCGGTCGGACGTGAAGCCCATCGCCGTCGCCTGTA
GGCGCGACAGGCATTCCTCGGCCTTCGTGTAATACCGGCCATTGATCGACCAGCCCAGGTCCTGGCAAAG
CTCGTAGAACGTGAAGGTGATCGGCTCGCCGATAGGGGTGCGCTTCGCGTACTCCAACACCTGCTGCCAC
ACCAGTTCGTCATCGTCGGCCCGCAGCTCGACGCCGGTGTAGGTGATCTTCACGTCCTTGTTGACGTGGA
AAATGACCTTGTTTTGCAGCGCCTCGCGCGGGATTTTCTTGTTGCGCGTGGTGAACAGGGCAGAGCGGGC
CGTGTCGTTTGGCATCGCTCGCATCGTGTCCGGCCACGGCGCAATATCGAACAAGGAAAGCTGCATTTCC
TTGATCTGCTGCTTCGTGTGTTTCAGCAACGCGGCCTGCTTGGCCTCGCTGACCTGTTTTGCCAGGTCCT
CGCCGGCGGTTTTTCGCTTCTTGGTCGTCATAGTTCCTCGCGTGTCGATGGTCATCGACTTCGCCAAACC
TGCCGCCTCCTGTTCAAGACGACGCGAACGCTCCACGGCGGCCGATGGCGCGGGCAGGGCAGGGGGAGCC
AGTTGCACGCTGTCGCGCTCGATCTTGGCCGTAGCTTGCTGGACCATCGAGCCGACGGACTGGAAGGTTT
CGCGGGGCGCACGCATGACGGTGCGGCTTGCGATGGTTTCGGCATCCTCGGCGGAAAACCCCGCGTCGAT
CAGTTCTTGCCTGTATGCCTTCCGGTCAAACGTCCGATTCATTCACCCTCCTTGCGGGATTGCCCCGACT
CACGCCGGGGCAATGTGCCCTTATTCCTGATTTGACCCGCCTGGTGCCTTGGTGTCCAGATAATCCACCT
TATCGGCAATGAAGTCGGTCCCGTAGACCGTCTGGCCGTCCTTCTCGTACTTGGTATTCCGAATCTTGCC
CTGCACGAATACCAGCGACCCCTTGCCCAAATACTTGCCGTGGGCCTCGGCCTGAGAGCCAAAACACTTG
ATGCGGAAGAAGTCGGTGCGCTCCTGCTTGTCGCCGGCATCGTTGCGCCACATCTAGGATCTGCCAGGAA
CCGTAAAAAGGCCGCGTTGCTGGCGTTTTTCCATAGGCTCCGCCCCCCTGACGAGCATCACAAAAATCGA
CGCTCAAGTCAGAGGTGGCGAAACCCGACAGGACTATAAAGATACCAGGCGTTTCCCCCTGGAAGCTCCC
TCGTGCGCTCTCCTGTTCCGACCCTGCCGCTTACCGGATACCTGTCCGCCTTTCTCCCTTCGGGAAGCGT
GGCGCTTTCTCATAGCTCACGCTGTAGGTATCTCAGTTCGGTGTAGGTCGTTCGCTCCAAGCTGGGCTGT
GTGCACGAACCCCCCGTTCAGCCCGACCGCTGCGCCTTATCCGGTAACTATCGTCTTGAGTCCAACCCGG
TAAGACACGACTTATCGCCACTGGCAGCAGCCACTGGTAACAGGATTAGCAGAGCGAGGTATGTAGGCGG
TGCTACAGAGTTCTTGAAGTGGTGGCCTAACTACGGCTACACTAGAAGAACAGTATTTGGTATCTGCGCT
CTGCTGAAGCCAGTTACCTTCGGAAAAAGAGTTGGTAGCTCTTGATCCGGCAAACAAACCACCGCTGGTA
GCGGTGGTTTTTTTGTTTGCAAGCAGCAGATTACGCGCAGAAAAAAAGGATCTCAAGAAGATCCTTTGAT
CTTTTCTACGGGGTCTGACGCTCAGTGGAACGAAAACTCACGTTAAGGGATTTTGGTCATGAGATTATCA
AAAAGGATCTTCACCTAGATCCTTTTAAATTAAAAATGAAGTTTTAAATCAATCTAAAGTATATATGAGT
AAACTTGGTCTGACAGTTACCAATGCTTAATCAGTGAGGCACCTATCTCAGCGATCTGTCTATTTCGTTC
ATCCATAGTTGCCTGACTCCCCGTCGTGTAGATAACTACGATACGGGAGGGCTTACCATCTGGCCCCAGT
GCTGCAATGATACCGCGAGAACCACGCTCACCGGCTCCAGATTTATCAGCAATAAACCAGCCAGCCGGAA
GGGCCGAGCGCAGAAGTGGTCCTGCAACTTTATCCGCCTCCATCCAGTCTATTAATTGTTGCCGGGAAGC
TAGAGTAAGTAGTTCGCCAGTTAATAGTTTGCGCAACGTTGTTGCCATTGCTACAGGCATCGTGGTGTCA
CGCTCGTCGTTTGGTATGGCTTCATTCAGCTCCGGTTCCCAACGATCAAGGCGAGTTACATGATCCCCCA
TGTTGTGCAAAAAAGCGGTTAGCTCCTTCGGTCCTCCGATCGTTGTCAGAAGTAAGTTGGCCGCAGTGTT
ATCACTCATGGTTATGGCAGCACTGCATAATTCTCTTACTGTCATGCCATCCGTAAGATGCTTTTCTGTG
ACTGGTGAGTACTCAACCAAGTCATTCTGAGAATAGTGTATGCGGCGACCGAGTTGCTCTTGCCCGGCGT
CAATACGGGATAATACCGCGCCACATAGCAGAACTTTAAAAGTGCTCATCATTGGAAAACGTTCTTCGGG
GCGAAAACTCTCAAGGATCTTACCGCTGTTGAGATCCAGTTCGATGTAACCCACTCGTGCACCCAACTGA
TCTTCAGCATCTTTTACTTTCACCAGCGTTTCTGGGTGAGCAAAAACAGGAAGGCAAAATGCCGCAAAAA
AGGGAATAAGGGCGACACGGAAATGTTGAATACTCATACTCTTCCTTTTTCAATATTATTGAAGCATTTA
TCAAGGTTATTGTCTCATGAGCGGATACATATTTGAATGTATTTAGAAAAATAAACAAATAGGGGTTCCG
CGCACGAATTGGCCAGCGCTGCCATTTTTGGGGTGAGGCCGTTCGCGGCCGAGGGGCGCAGCCCCTGGGG
GGATGGGAGGCCCGCGTTAGCGGGCCGGGAGGGTTCGAGAAGGGGGGGCACCCCCCTTCGGCGTGCGCGG
TCACGCGCACAGGGCGCAGCCCTGGTTAAAAACAAGGTTTATAAATATTGGTTTAAAAGCAGGTTAAAAG
ACAGGTTAGCGGTGGCCGAAAAACGGGCGGAAACCCTTGCAAATGCTGGATTTTCTGCCTGTGGACAGCC
CCTCAAATGTCAATAGGTGCGCCCCTCATCTGTCAGCACTCTGCCCCTCAAGTGTCAAGGATCGCGCCCC
TCATCTGTCAGTAGTCGCGCCCCTCAAGTGTCAATACCGCAGGGCACTTATCCCCAGGCTTGTCCACATC
ATCTGTGGGAAACTCGCGTAAAATCAGGCGTTTTCGCCGATTTGCGAGGCTGGCCAGCTCCACGTCGCCG
GCCGAAATCGAGCCTGCCCCTCATCTGTCAACGCCGCGCCGGGTGAGTCGGCCCCTCAAGTGTCAACGTC
CGCCCCTCATCTGTCAGTGAGGGCCAAGTTTTCCGCGAGGTATCCACAACGCCGGCGGCCGCGGTGTCTC
GCACACGGCTTCGACGGCGTTTCTGGCGCGTTTGCAGGGCCATAGACGGCCGCCAGCCCAGCGGCGAGGG
CAACCAGCCCGGTGAGCGTCGCAAAGGAGATCCTGATCTGACTGATGGGCTGCCTGTATCGAGTGGTGAT
TTTGTGCCGAGCTGCCGGTCGGGGAGCTGTTGGCTGGCTGGTGGCAGGATATATTGTGGTGTAAACAAAT
TGACGCTTAGACAACTTAATAACACATTGCGGACGTTTTTAATGTACTGGGGTGGATGCAGTGGGCCCCA
CT
Features (pLannotate 1.2.2; 17 found; start..end, strand, type, name):
    166..182     +  promoter       AtU6 promoter (fragment): consensus promoter from the three Arabidopsis U6 snRNA genes (Waibel and Filipowicz, 1990; Nekrasov et al., 2013)
    251..338     +  CDS            lacI (fragment): lac repressor; lacI; The lac repressor binds to the lac operator to inhibit transcription in E. coli. This inhibition can be relieved by adding lactose or isopropyl-β-D-thiogalactopyranoside (IPTG).
    351..372     +  protein_bind   CAP binding site: CAP binding activates transcription in the presence of cAMP. E. coli catabolite activator protein
    387..417     +  promoter       lac promoter: promoter for the E. coli lac operon
    425..441     +  protein_bind   lac operator: The lac repressor binds to the lac operator to inhibit transcription in E. coli. This inhibition can be relieved by adding lactose or isopropyl-β-D-thiogalactopyranoside (IPTG). lac repressor encoded by lacI
    477..1151    +  CDS            mRFP1: mRFP1 is a basic (constitutively fluorescent) red fluorescent protein published in 2002, derived from Discosoma sp.. It is reported to be a somewhat slowly-maturing monomer with low acid sensitivity.
   1199..1270    +  terminator     rrnB T1 terminator: transcription terminator T1 from the E. coli rrnB gene
   1286..1313    +  terminator     T7Te terminator: phage T7 early transcription terminator
   1327..1402    +  misc_RNA       gRNA scaffold: guide RNA scaffold for the Streptococcus pyogenes CRISPR/Cas9 system
   1514..1538    +  misc_feature   RB T-DNA repeat: right border repeat from nopaline C58 T-DNA
   1650..1670    -  CDS            TetR (fragment): tetracycline resistance regulatory protein; tetR
   1697..2842    -  CDS            trfA: TRFA_ECOLX - Experimental evidence at protein level: Swiss-Prot protein existence level 1. Also involved in plasmid copy number control, promoting intermolecular coupling of protein bound iterons at oriV, which inhibits replication initiation. From Escherichia coli.
   3178..3766    -  rep_origin     ori: high-copy-number ColE1/pMB1/pBR322/pUC origin of replication
   3937..4797    -  CDS            AmpR: β-lactamase; bla; confers resistance to ampicillin, carbenicillin, and related antibiotics
   4798..4902    -  promoter       AmpR promoter: bla
   4989..5620    -  rep_origin     oriV: incP origin of replication
   5712..5736    +  misc_feature   LB T-DNA repeat: left border repeat from nopaline C58 T-DNA
