[The description below was written by a language model from this plasmid's Addgene catalogue record and pLannotate feature annotations shown in this document.]
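Description:
pICSL1P6_AtU626Ter26 is a plant CRISPR vector for expressing SpCas9 single guide RNAs in dicots. The depositor describes it as a Level 1, position 6 module, a designation that suggests modular hierarchical (Golden Gate/MoClo-style) assembly, although the record does not name the backbone or the cloning sites. The sequenced plasmid is about 5.8 kb and is propagated in E. coli at high copy under ampicillin selection (AmpR with its bla promoter). It carries a ColE1/pUC-type origin together with the broad-host-range incP oriV and its initiator gene trfA. These, along with the nopaline-type left and right T-DNA border repeats flanking the cargo region, are typical of binary-style plasmids able to replicate in Agrobacterium.

The roughly 1.4 kb insert is an empty guide expression cassette, which the record describes as an Arabidopsis U6-26 promoter, a "clone here" position, the Streptococcus pyogenes Cas9 gRNA scaffold and a U6-26 terminator. The automated annotation detects only a short AtU6 promoter fragment and does not annotate the terminator, so these elements rest mainly on the catalogue description. Between the promoter and the scaffold sits a bacterial mRFP1 cassette consisting of a CAP binding site, lac promoter and operator, the mRFP1 coding sequence, and the rrnB T1 and T7Te terminators. Its position suggests a visual dropout marker that is replaced when the user inserts a spacer, so correct clones would be non-red, though the record does not state this. No Cas9 gene or plant selection marker is annotated, and these would have to be supplied by other modules. The associated work concerns targeted mutagenesis in Brassica crops.
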