Addgene plasmid #191774: pICSL1P6_AtU626Ter26
Purpose: Cas9 guide expression in dicots
Depositing lab: Wendy Harwood. Depositing organization: John Innes Centre. Publication: Efficient Targeted Mutagenesis in Brassica Crops Using CRISPR/Cas Systems. Lawrenson T, Youles M, Chhetry M, Clarke M, Harwood W, Hundleby P. Methods Mol Biol. 2023;2653:253-271. doi: 10.1007/978-1-0716-3131-7_16. PubMed 36995631.
Backbone
  Vector backbone: n/a
  Backbone size w/o insert (bp): 4372
  Vector type: Plant Expression, CRISPR
Growth in bacteria
  Bacterial resistance: Ampicillin, 100 μg/mL
  Growth temperature: 37°C
  Growth strain: DH5alpha
  Copy number: High Copy
Gene/Insert
  Gene/Insert name: SpCas9 guide scaffold with AtU626 promoter/terminator (alt name: AtU626-CLONE HERE-sgRNA)
  Species: Streptococcus pyogenes
  Insert size (bp): 1441
  Cloning method: Restriction Enzyme; 5′ cloning site unknown (unknown if destroyed)
Resource information
  A portion of this plasmid was derived from a plasmid made by: Made by Mark Youles
Terms and licenses: Academic/Nonprofit Terms; Industry Terms: Not Available to Industry
Depositor comments: User inserts own guide. Level 1 position 6
How to cite: pICSL1P6_AtU626Ter26 was a gift from Wendy Harwood (Addgene plasmid # 191774 ; http://n2t.net/addgene:191774 ; RRID:Addgene_191774)
